>Addgene plasmid #18590 | T4 Lysozyme L133F WT* | addgene partial sequence | sequence record 24375 | 3primeUP
TACGAAAAGCCCGCTCATTAGGCGGGCTCAGATCTGCTCATGTTTGACAGCTTATCATCGATAAGCTTCG
GCAATAAATTCTTGATATGTTTTCATATGTTTCCTTTAAATATTTTAATTAGTAATTGTCTATTCAAGTA
ATTGTGAATATACTATCACAATTCCAAGAGAAAGTAAACAGCTTTATAGATTTTTATACGCGTCCCAAGT
GCCAGTTCTAAACGTTGTAATGACTCGTTTTGCGCGATTAGGTGTTTGATTATACCATCTAGATTTAGCA
AAGTTAACTGCTGCTTCATCCCAGCGTTTTTGTTGAAGCATACGTAAAGAGTTAGTAAATCCTGCCACAC
CGGTTTCTCCCATTTGGAAAACCATATTAATCAATGCAGCGCGACGAACCGCATCAAGAGAATCATAAAC
CGGTTTTAATTTAGCATTTCTCAGAATTCCGCGAACAGCAGCATCAACATCCTGATTAAAGAGTTTTTCA
GCCTCATCTTTTGTAATTACACCATTAGTATTACGCCCAATAGCTTTATCTAATTCAGATTTAGCAGCAT
TAAGTGATGGACTTTTTGTAAGCAAATGACCGATGCCAATAGTGTAATAGCCTTCTGTGTCTTTATAGAT
TTTAAGTCTAAGACCTTCATCTATACGTAACATTTCAAATATATTCATAATACCTCCTAAGCATCGATGG
ATCCTGTTTCCTGTGTGAAATTGTTATCCGCTCACAATTCCACACATTATACGAGCCGATGATTAATTGT
CACAGGGGGATGGGGAGTAGCTGATCCTGTTC
