[The description below was written by a language model from this plasmid's Addgene catalogue record.]
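Description:
T4 Lysozyme L133F WT* is a bacterial expression plasmid built on the pHS1403 backbone (about 5 kb without insert) that carries the lysozyme gene of bacteriophage T4 (gene e). It is maintained as a high-copy plasmid in E. coli under ampicillin selection. The record provides no feature table and does not name the origin of replication, the promoter driving expression, or any fusion tags, so these elements cannot be described here.

The insert of roughly 600 bp was cloned by restriction digestion between BamHI at the 5′ end and HindIII at the 3′ end, and both sites remain intact, so the cassette can be excised or exchanged. According to the depositor's notes, the BamHI site lies 27 bp from the start codon and the HindIII site 115 bp from the stop codon, meaning that the fragment includes short flanking untranslated stretches around the coding region. The encoded protein carries the substitution L133F, replacing leucine 133 with the bulkier phenylalanine, in the "WT*" background. The record does not define WT*; in the T4 lysozyme literature the term generally refers to a cysteine-free pseudo-wild-type version used as the reference protein for mutational work.

No specific purpose is stated, but a point mutant of this kind in a bacterial expression vector is suited to producing recombinant protein for studies of how individual residue changes affect lysozyme folding, stability, packing and structure. T4 lysozyme is a widely used model system for such work.
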