Addgene plasmid #18590: T4 Lysozyme L133F WT*
Depositing lab: Brian Matthews. Depositing organization: University of Oregon.
Backbone
  Vector backbone: pHS1403
  Backbone size w/o insert (bp): 5000
  Vector type: Bacterial Expression
Growth in bacteria
  Bacterial resistance: Ampicillin, 100 μg/mL
  Growth temperature: 37°C
  Growth strain: DH5alpha
  Copy number: High Copy
Gene/Insert
  Gene/Insert name: T4 Lysozyme
  Species: Bacteriophage T4
  Insert size (bp): 600
  Mutation: L133F WT*
  GenBank ID: NP_049736
  Entrez Gene: e (a.k.a. T4p123)
  Cloning method: Restriction Enzyme; 5′ cloning site BamHI (not destroyed); 3′ cloning site HindIII (not destroyed)
  Sequencing primers: 5′ na; 3′ GGCGTATCACGAGGCCC
Terms and licenses: Academic/Nonprofit Terms; Industry Terms: Not Available to Industry
Depositor comments: The BamHI site is 27 bp from the ATG and the HindIII site is 115 bp from the stop.
How to cite: T4 Lysozyme L133F WT* was a gift from Brian Matthews (Addgene plasmid # 18590 ; http://n2t.net/addgene:18590 ; RRID:Addgene_18590)
